Addgene plasmid #152442: pGBW-m4134124
Purpose: Mammalian expression plasmid for SARS-CoV-2 nsp10
Depositing lab: Ginkgo Bioworks & Benjie Chen. Depositing organization: Ginkgo Bioworks.
Backbone
  Vector backbone: pTwist_CMV_Puro_6
  Backbone size w/o insert (bp): 6080
  Vector type: Mammalian Expression
  Selectable markers: Puromycin
Growth in bacteria
  Bacterial resistance: Ampicillin, 100 μg/mL
  Growth temperature: 37°C
  Growth strain: DH5alpha
  Copy number: High Copy
Gene/Insert
  Gene/Insert name: SARS-CoV-2 nsp10
  Species: Severe acute respiratory syndrome coronavirus 2
  Insert size (bp): 416
  Mutation: wt
  Entrez Gene: ORF1ab (a.k.a. GU280_gp01)
  Promoter: CMV
  Tag / fusion protein: Cleavable TEV;V5 (C terminal on backbone)
  Cloning method: Unknown
Resource information
  A portion of this plasmid was derived from a plasmid made by: GinkgoBioworks
Depositor comments: NCBI reference sequence: YP_009725306.1
How to cite: pGBW-m4134124 was a gift from Ginkgo Bioworks & Benjie Chen (Addgene plasmid # 152442 ; http://n2t.net/addgene:152442 ; RRID:Addgene_152442)
