[The description below was written by a language model from this plasmid's Addgene catalogue record and pLannotate feature annotations shown in this document.]
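Description:
pGBW-m4134124 is a mammalian expression plasmid for wild-type SARS-CoV-2 nsp10, built on the pTwist_CMV_Puro_6 backbone. It is propagated in E. coli from a high-copy ColE1/pUC-type origin and selected with ampicillin through a full-length β-lactamase gene. A short additional bla fragment is also annotated near the origin and appears to be a backbone remnant. For selection in mammalian cells, the plasmid carries a separate cassette in which the human ubiquitin C promoter drives puromycin N-acetyltransferase, followed by a synthetic poly(A) signal.

The payload is a roughly 416 bp insert encoding nsp10, a mature product of the viral ORF1ab polyprotein. It stimulates the nsp14 exoribonuclease and nsp16 2'-O-methyltransferase activities and so contributes to viral mRNA cap methylation. The coding sequence spans the numbering origin of the circular sequence record. It sits downstream of the CMV immediate-early enhancer and promoter elements, which the automated annotation resolves only as an enhancer plus partial or truncated promoter matches. An SV40 polyadenylation signal lies beyond it, annotated on the opposite strand. The catalogue entry lists a TEV-cleavable V5 epitope tag fused at the C terminus and supplied by the backbone, which would allow detection or pulldown and subsequent tag removal; these tag elements are not individually called in the feature table. Bacterial terminators (T7, rrnG), an upstream synthetic poly(A) signal and short β-globin insulator elements are annotated on either side of the expression unit, presumably to isolate it from neighbouring transcription. The construct is suited to transient expression, or puromycin-selected expression, of tagged nsp10 in mammalian cells. The record does not state more specific applications.
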