Features (pLannotate 1.2.2; 19 found; start..end, strand, type, name):
    540..661     -  polyA_signal   SV40 poly(A) signal: SV40 polyadenylation signal
    684..753     -  CDS            large T antigen (fragment): large T antigen from SV40 (simian virus 40)
    776..822     +  terminator     T7 terminator: transcription terminator for bacteriophage T7 RNA polymerase
    852..988     +  terminator     rrnG terminator: transcription terminator from the E. coli ribosomal RNA rrnG operon (Albrechtsen et al., 1991)
   1033..1104    +  misc_feature   3' β-globin insulator: insulator downstream of the human β-globin locus (Farrell et al., 2002)
   1330..1918    -  rep_origin     ori: high-copy-number ColE1/pMB1/pBR322/pUC origin of replication
   2090..2154    -  CDS            bla(M) (fragment): β-lactamase lacking the signal sequence; bla(M); allows cytosolic expression of β-lactamase
   2418..3627    +  promoter       UbC promoter: human ubiquitin C promoter
   3631..4228    +  CDS            PuroR (fragment): puromycin N-acetyltransferase; pac from Streptomyces; confers resistance to puromycin
   4257..4305    +  polyA_signal   poly(A) signal: synthetic polyadenylation signal
   4571..5431    +  CDS            AmpR: β-lactamase; bla; confers resistance to ampicillin, carbenicillin, and related antibiotics
   5444..5580    +  terminator     rrnG terminator: transcription terminator from the E. coli ribosomal RNA rrnG operon (Albrechtsen et al., 1991)
   5725..5796    +  misc_feature   5' β-globin insulator: insulator upstream of the human β-globin locus (Farrell et al., 2002)
   5801..5847    -  terminator     T7 terminator: transcription terminator for bacteriophage T7 RNA polymerase
   5865..5913    -  polyA_signal   poly(A) signal: synthetic polyadenylation signal
   5994..6297    +  enhancer       CMV enhancer: human cytomegalovirus immediate early enhancer
   6370..6387    -  promoter       CMV promoter (fragment): human cytomegalovirus (CMV) immediate early promoter
   6450..6501    +  promoter       CMVd2 promoter: truncated human cytomegalovirus (CMV) immediate early promoter that yields moderately reduced expression relative to the full-length promoter
   6567..424     +  CDS            R1A_SARS2 (fragment) (across the origin) (sequence partly withheld): Experimental evidence at protein level: Swiss-Prot protein existence level 1. [Non-structural protein 10]: Plays a pivotal role in viral transcription by stimulating both nsp14 3'-5' exoribonuclease and nsp16 2'-O-methyltransferase activities. Therefore plays an essential role in viral mRNAs cap methylation. From Severe acute respiratory syndrome coronavirus 2 (2019-nCoV) (SARS-CoV-2).
>Addgene plasmid #152442 | pGBW-m4134124 | depositor full sequence | sequence record 295454 | Full Sequence
CACCATG
[417 nt withheld, positions 8-424]
GAAAACCTTTACTTTCAGTCGGGGAAACCTATACCCAATCCACTTCTCGGCTTAGATTCTACCTAAGCTA
GCTTGACTGACTGAGATACAGCGTACCTTCAGCTCACAGACATGATAAGATACATTGATGAGTTTGGACA
AACCACAACTAGAATGCAGTGAAAAAAATGCTTTATTTGTGAAATTTGTGATGCTATTGCTTTATTTGTA
ACCATTATAAGCTGCAATAAACAAGTTAACAACAACAATTGCATTCATTTTATGTTTCAGGTTCAGGGGG
AGGTGTGGGAGGTTTTTTAAAGCAAGTAAAACCTCTACAAATGTGGTATTGGCCCATCTCTATCGGTATC
GTAGCATAACCCCTTGGGGCCTCTAAACGGGTCTTGAGGGGTTTTTTGTGCCCCTCGGGCCGGATTGCTA
TCTACCGGCATTGGCGCAGAAAAAAATGCCTGATGCGACGCTGCGCGTCTTATACTCCCACATATGCCAG
ATTCAGCAACGGATACGGCTTCCCCAACTTGCCCACTTCCATACGTGTCCTCCTTACCAGAAATTTATCC
TTAAGGTCGTCAGCTATCCTGCAGGCGATCTCTCGATTTCGATCAAGACATTCCTTTAATGGTCTTTTCT
GGACACCACTAGGGGTCAGAAGTAGTTCATCAAACTTTCTTCCCTCCCTAATCTCATTGGTTACCTTGGG
CTATCGAAACTTAATTAACCAGTCAAGTCAGCTACTTGGCGAGATCGACTTGTCTGGGTTTCGACTACGC
TCAGAATTGCGTCAGTCAAGTTCGATCTGGTCCTTGCTATTGCACCCGTTCTCCGATTACGAGTTTCATT
TAAATCATGTGAGCAAAAGGCCAGCAAAAGGCCAGGAACCGTAAAAAGGCCGCGTTGCTGGCGTTTTTCC
ATAGGCTCCGCCCCCCTGACGAGCATCACAAAAATCGACGCTCAAGTCAGAGGTGGCGAAACCCGACAGG
ACTATAAAGATACCAGGCGTTTCCCCCTGGAAGCTCCCTCGTGCGCTCTCCTGTTCCGACCCTGCCGCTT
ACCGGATACCTGTCCGCCTTTCTCCCTTCGGGAAGCGTGGCGCTTTCTCATAGCTCACGCTGTAGGTATC
TCAGTTCGGTGTAGGTCGTTCGCTCCAAGCTGGGCTGTGTGCACGAACCCCCCGTTCAGCCCGACCGCTG
CGCCTTATCCGGTAACTATCGTCTTGAGTCCAACCCGGTAAGACACGACTTATCGCCACTGGCAGCAGCC
ACTGGTAACAGGATTAGCAGAGCGAGGTATGTAGGCGGTGCTACAGAGTTCTTGAAGTGGTGGCCTAACT
ACGGCTACACTAGAAGAACAGTATTTGGTATCTGCGCTCTGCTGAAGCCAGTTACCTTCGGAAAAAGAGT
TGGTAGCTCTTGATCCGGCAAACAAACCACCGCTGGTAGCGGTGGTTTTTTTGTTTGCAAGCAGCAGATT
ACGCGCAGAAAAAAAGGATCTCAAGAAGATCCTTTGATCTTTTCTACGGGGTCTGACGCTCAGTGGAACG
AAAACTCACGTTAAGGGATTTTGGTCATGAGATTATCAAAAAGGATCTTCACCTAGATCCTTTTAAATTA
AAAATGAAGTTTTAAATCAATCTAAAGTATATATGAGTAAACTTGGTCTGACAGTTACCAATGCTTAATC
AGTGAGGCACCTATCTCAGCGATCTGTCTATTTCGTTCATCCATAGTTGCATTTAAATTTCCGAACTCTC
CAAGGCCCTCGTCGGAAAATCTTCAAACCTTTCGTCCGATCCATCTTGCAGGCTACCTCTCGAACGAACT
ATCGCAAGTCTCTTGGCCGGCCTTGCGCCTTGGCTATTGCTTGGCAGCGCCTATCGCCAGGTATTACTCC
AATCCCGAATATCCGAGATCGGGATCACCCGAGAGAAGTTCAACCTACATCCTCAATCCCGATCTATCCG
AGATCCGAGGAATATCGAAATCGGGGCGCGCCTGGCCTCCGCGCCGGGTTTTGGCGCCTCCCGCGGGCGC
CCCCCTCGTCACGGCGAGCGCTGCCACGTCAGACGAAGGGCGCAGGAGCGTCCTGATCCTTCCGCCCGGA
CGCTCAGGACAGCGGCCCGCTGCTCATAAGACTCGGCCTTAGAACCCCAGTATCAGCAGAAGGACATTTT
AGGACGGGACTTGGGTGACTCTAGGGCACTGGTTTTCTTTCCAGAGAGCGGAACAGGCGAGGAAAAGTAG
TCCCTTCTCGGCGATTCTGCGGAGGGATCTCCGTGGGGCGGTGAACGCCGATGATTATATAAGGACGCGC
CGGGTGTGGCACAGCTAGTTCCGTCGCAGCCGGGATTTGGGTCGCGGTTCTTGTTTGTGGATCGCTGTGA
TCGTCACTTGGTGAGTAGCGGGCTGCTGGGCTGGCCGGGGCTTTCGTGGCCGCCGGGCCGCTCGGTGGGA
CGGAAGCGTGTGGAGAGACCGCCAAGGGCTGTAGTCTGGGTCCGCGAGCAAGGTTGCCCTGAACTGGGGG
TTGGGGGGAGCGCAGCAAAATGGCGGCTGTTCCCGAGTCTTGAATGGAAGACGCTTGTGAGGCGGGCTGT
GAGGTCGTTGAAACAAGGTGGGGGGCATGGTGGGCGGCAAGAACCCAAGGTCTTGAGCCCTTCGCTAATG
CGGGAAAGCTCTTATTCGGGTGAGATGGGCTGGGCACCATCTGGGGACCCTGACGTGAAGTTTGTCACTG
ACTGGAGAACTCGGTTTGTCGTCTGTTGCGGGGGCGGCAGTTATGGCGGTGCCGTTGGGCAGTGCACCCG
TACCTTTGGGAGCGCGCGCCCTCGTCGTGTCGTGACGTCACCCGTTCTGTTGGCTTATAATGCAGGGTGG
GGCCACCTGCCGGTAGGTGTGCGGTAGGCTTTTCTCCGTCGCAGGACGCAGGGTTCGGGCCTAGGGTAGG
CTCTCCTGAATCGACAGGCGCCGGACCTCTGGTGAGGGGAGGGATAAGTGAGGCGTCAGTTTCTTTGGTC
GGTTTTATGTACCTATCTTCTTAAGTAGCTGAAGCTCCGGTTTTGAACTATGCGCTCGGGGTTGGCGAGT
GTGTTTTGTGAAGTTTTTTAGGCACCTTTTGAAATGTAATCATTTGGGTCAATATGTAATTTTCAGTGTT
AGACTTGTAAATTGTCCGCTAAATTCTGGCCGTTTTTGGCTTTTTTGTTAGACAACATGACCGAGTACAA
GCCCACGGTGCGCCTCGCCACCCGCGACGACGTCCCCAGGGCCGTACGCACCCTCGCCGCCGCGTTCGCC
GACTACCCCGCCACGCGCCACACCGTCGATCCGGACCGCCACATCGAGCGGGTCACCGAGCTGCAAGAAC
TCTTCCTCACGCGCGTCGGGCTCGACATCGGCAAGGTGTGGGTCGCGGACGACGGCGCCGCGGTGGCGGT
CTGGACCACGCCGGAGAGCGTCGAAGCGGGGGCGGTGTTCGCCGAGATCGGCCCGCGCATGGCCGAGTTG
AGCGGTTCCCGGCTGGCCGCGCAGCAACAGATGGAGGGCCTCCTGGCGCCGCACCGGCCCAAGGAGCCCG
CGTGGTTCCTGGCCACCGTCGGCGTCTCGCCCGACCACCAGGGCAAGGGTCTGGGCAGCGCCGTCGTGCT
CCCCGGAGTGGAGGCCGCCGAGCGCGCCGGGGTGCCCGCCTTCCTGGAGACCTCCGCGCCCCGCAACCTC
CCCTTCTACGAGCGGCTCGGCTTCACCGTCACCGCCGACGTCGAGGTGCCCGAAGGACCGCGCACCTGGT
GCATGACCCGCAAGCCCGGTGCCTAGGCTAGTATGTAAGCCTAGTCTTAGATAATAAAATCGCTATCCAT
CGAAGATGGATGTGTGTTGGTTTTTTGTGTGTGTAACGCTAGGCGCGCCTGGTGTACCGAGAACGATCCT
CTCAGTGCGAGTCTCGACGATCCATATCGTTGCTTGGCAGTCAGCCAGTCGGAATCCAGCTTGGGACCCA
GGAAGTCCAATCGTCAGATATTGTACTCAAGCCTGGTCACGGCAGCGTACCGATCTGTTTAAACCTAGAT
ATTGATAGTCTGATCGGTCAACGTATAATCGAGTCCTAGCTTTTGCAAACATCTATCAAGAGACAGGATC
AGCAGGAGGCTTTCGCATGAGTATTCAACATTTCCGTGTCGCCCTTATTCCCTTTTTTGCGGCATTTTGC
CTTCCTGTTTTTGCTCACCCAGAAACGCTGGTGAAAGTAAAAGATGCTGAAGATCAGTTGGGTGCGCGAG
TGGGTTACATCGAACTGGATCTCAACAGCGGTAAGATCCTTGAGAGTTTTCGCCCCGAAGAACGCTTTCC
AATGATGAGCACTTTTAAAGTTCTGCTATGTGGCGCGGTATTATCCCGTATTGACGCCGGGCAAGAGCAA
CTCGGTCGCCGCATACACTATTCTCAGAATGACTTGGTTGAGTATTCACCAGTCACAGAAAAGCATCTTA
CGGATGGCATGACAGTAAGAGAATTATGCAGTGCTGCCATAACCATGAGTGATAACACTGCGGCCAACTT
ACTTCTGACAACGATTGGAGGACCGAAGGAGCTAACCGCTTTTTTGCACAACATGGGGGATCATGTAACT
CGCCTTGATCGTTGGGAACCGGAGCTGAATGAAGCCATACCAAACGACGAGCGTGACACCACGATGCCTG
TAGCAATGGCAACAACCTTGCGTAAACTATTAACTGGCGAACTACTTACTCTAGCTTCCCGGCAACAGTT
GATAGACTGGATGGAGGCGGATAAAGTTGCAGGACCACTTCTGCGCTCGGCCCTTCCGGCTGGCTGGTTT
ATTGCTGATAAATCTGGAGCCGGTGAGCGTGGGTCTCGCGGTATCATTGCAGCACTGGGGCCAGATGGTA
AGCCCTCCCGTATCGTAGTTATCTACACGACGGGGAGTCAGGCAACTATGGATGAACGAAATAGACAGAT
CGCTGAGATAGGTGCCTCACTGATTAAGCATTGGTAACCGATTCTAGGTGCATTGGCGCAGAAAAAAATG
CCTGATGCGACGCTGCGCGTCTTATACTCCCACATATGCCAGATTCAGCAACGGATACGGCTTCCCCAAC
TTGCCCACTTCCATACGTGTCCTCCTTACCAGAAATTTATCCTTAAGATCGTTTAAACTCGACTCTGGCT
CTATCGAATCTCCGTCGTTTCGAGCTTACGCGAACAGCCGTGGCGCTCATTTGCTCGTCGGGCATCGAAT
CTCGTCAGCTATCGTCAGCTTACCTTTTTGGCAGCGATCGCGGCTCCCGACATCTTGGACCATTAGCTCC
ACAGGTATCTTCTTCCCTCTAGTGGTCATAACAGCAGCTTCAGCTACCTCTCAATTCAAAAAACCCCTCA
AGACCCGTTTAGAGGCCCCAAGGGGTTATGCTATCAATCGTTGCGTTACACACACAAAAAACCAACACAC
ATCCATCTTCGATGGATAGCGATTTTATTATCTAACTGCTGATCGAGTGTAGCCAGATCTAGTAATCAAT
TACGGGGTCATTAGTTCATAGCCCATATATGGAGTTCCGCGTTACATAACTTACGGTAAATGGCCCGCCT
GGCTGACCGCCCAACGACCCCCGCCCATTGACGTCAATAATGACGTATGTTCCCATAGTAACGCCAATAG
GGACTTTCCATTGACGTCAATGGGTGGAGTATTTACGGTAAACTGCCCACTTGGCAGTACATCAAGTGTA
TCATATGCCAAGTACGCCCCCTATTGACGTCAATGACGGTAAATGGCCCGCCTGGCATTATGCCCAGTAC
ATGACCTTATGGGACTTTCCTACTTGGCAGTACATCTACGTATTAGTCATCGCTATTACCATGCTGATGC
GGTTTTGGCAGTACATCAATGGGCGTGGATAGCGGTTTGACTCACGGGGATTTCCAAGTCTCCACCCCAT
TGACGTCAATGGGAGTTTGTTTTGGCACCAAAATCAACGGGACTTTCCAAAATGTCGTAACAACTCCGCC
CCATTGACGCAAATGGGCGGTAGGCGTGTACGGTGGGAGGTCTATATAAGCAGAGCTGGTTTAGTGAACC
GTCAGATCAGATCTTTGTCGATCCTACCATCCACTCGACACACCCGCCAGCGGCCGC
